Addgene plasmid #251112: pAT2982-(PB3-Puro-EGFP_7xU6-sgRNA-5xPBSa [MED1-Rank7_PC3 DM_AT_sg-241-247])
Purpose: Expression multiple sgRNAs
Depositing lab: Chia-Lin Wei. Depositing organization: University of Washington. Publication: Extrachromosomal DNA associates with nuclear condensates and reorganizes chromatin structures to enhance oncogenic transcription. Taghbalout A, Tung CH, Clow PA, Tjong H, Wang P, Wong CH, Mao DD, Maurya R, Huang MF, Ngan CY, Kim AH, Wei CL. Cancer Cell. 2025 Dec 8;43(12):2191-2205.e6. doi: 10.1016/j.ccell.2025.08.008. Epub 2025 Sep 18. PubMed 40972571.
Backbone
  Vector backbone: piggyBac
  Vector type: Mammalian Expression
  Selectable markers: Puromycin
Growth in bacteria
  Bacterial resistance: Ampicillin, 100 μg/mL
  Growth temperature: 30°C
  Growth strain: NEB Stable
  Copy number: High Copy
Gene/Insert
  Gene/Insert name: sgRNAs
  gRNA/shRNA sequence: Unspecified
  Species: H. sapiens (human)
  Mutation: N/A
  Cloning method: Gateway Cloning
Terms and licenses: Academic/Nonprofit Terms; Industry Terms: Not Available to Industry
How to cite: pAT2982-(PB3-Puro-EGFP_7xU6-sgRNA-5xPBSa [MED1-Rank7_PC3 DM_AT_sg-241-247]) was a gift from Chia-Lin Wei (Addgene plasmid # 251112 ; http://n2t.net/addgene:251112 ; RRID:Addgene_251112)
