[The description below was written by a language model from this plasmid's Addgene catalogue record and pLannotate feature annotations shown in this document.]
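Description:
pAT2982 is a piggyBac transposon-based mammalian expression plasmid (about 10.7 kb) built to deliver an array of seven single-guide RNAs into human cells. In bacteria it replicates from a high-copy ColE1/pUC-type origin and is selected with ampicillin through the β-lactamase gene. The feature table also detects a complete NeoR/KanR coding sequence and fragments of ccdB, lacZα, lacI and a Tn5 transposase. These appear to be remnants of the backbone's cloning history rather than functional parts of the payload. The piggyBac terminal repeats implied by the backbone name are not annotated in the feature table, and a short hit called as an AAV2 ITR fragment is probably incidental.

The payload sits between attB1 and attB2 sites, consistent with assembly by Gateway cloning. It consists of seven tandem cassettes, each pairing a human U6 RNA polymerase III promoter with a Streptococcus pyogenes Cas9 guide scaffold. In every unit the scaffold is annotated as two separated fragments, which fits the "5xPBSa" in the name. That label probably denotes five Pumilio-binding-site repeats added to each sgRNA so that PUF-domain fusion proteins can be recruited to dCas9-bound loci, but the record does not explain it. Adjacent and in the opposite orientation, a mouse PGK promoter drives a PuroR and EGFP coding region ending in a bGH polyadenylation signal, allowing puromycin selection and fluorescent tracking of cells carrying the construct.

The spacer sequences are not given. The name suggests that guides 241–247 target a MED1-associated region in PC3 cells, possibly on double-minute DNA. The stated purpose is simply expression of multiple sgRNAs.
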