Features (pLannotate 1.2.2; 43 found; start..end, strand, type, name):
      2..94      +  CDS            lacI (fragment): lac repressor; lacI; The lac repressor binds to the lac operator to inhibit transcription in E. coli. This inhibition can be relieved by adding lactose or isopropyl-β-D-thiogalactopyranoside (IPTG).
    107..128     +  protein_bind   CAP binding site: CAP binding activates transcription in the presence of cAMP. E. coli catabolite activator protein
    143..173     +  promoter       lac promoter: promoter for the E. coli lac operon
    177..199     +  protein_bind   lac operator (fragment): The lac repressor binds to the lac operator to inhibit transcription in E. coli. This inhibition can be relieved by adding lactose or isopropyl-β-D-thiogalactopyranoside (IPTG). lac repressor encoded by lacI
    242..260     +  promoter       T3 promoter: promoter for bacteriophage T3 RNA polymerase
    630..854     -  polyA_signal   bGH poly(A) signal: bovine growth hormone polyadenylation signal
    882..1601    -  CDS            EGFP: the original enhanced GFP (Yang et al., 1996) mammalian codon-optimized
   1608..2204    -  CDS            PuroR (fragment): puromycin N-acetyltransferase; pac from Streptomyces; confers resistance to puromycin
   2224..2723    -  promoter       PGK promoter: mouse phosphoglycerate kinase 1 promoter
   2741..2765    +  protein_bind   attB1: mutant version of attB; recombination site for the Gateway® BP reaction BP Clonase™
   2780..3020    +  promoter       U6 promoter: RNA polymerase III promoter for human U6 snRNA
   3068..3135    +  misc_RNA       tracrRNA (fragment): trans-activating CRISPR RNA for the Streptococcus pyogenes CRISPR/Cas9 system
   3217..3259    +  misc_RNA       gRNA scaffold (fragment): guide RNA scaffold for the Streptococcus pyogenes CRISPR/Cas9 system
   3321..3561    +  promoter       U6 promoter: RNA polymerase III promoter for human U6 snRNA
   3609..3676    +  misc_RNA       tracrRNA (fragment): trans-activating CRISPR RNA for the Streptococcus pyogenes CRISPR/Cas9 system
   3758..3800    +  misc_RNA       gRNA scaffold (fragment): guide RNA scaffold for the Streptococcus pyogenes CRISPR/Cas9 system
   3867..4107    +  promoter       U6 promoter: RNA polymerase III promoter for human U6 snRNA
   4155..4222    +  misc_RNA       tracrRNA (fragment): trans-activating CRISPR RNA for the Streptococcus pyogenes CRISPR/Cas9 system
   4304..4346    +  misc_RNA       gRNA scaffold (fragment): guide RNA scaffold for the Streptococcus pyogenes CRISPR/Cas9 system
   4412..4652    +  promoter       U6 promoter: RNA polymerase III promoter for human U6 snRNA
   4700..4767    +  misc_RNA       tracrRNA (fragment): trans-activating CRISPR RNA for the Streptococcus pyogenes CRISPR/Cas9 system
   4849..4891    +  misc_RNA       gRNA scaffold (fragment): guide RNA scaffold for the Streptococcus pyogenes CRISPR/Cas9 system
   4959..5199    +  promoter       U6 promoter: RNA polymerase III promoter for human U6 snRNA
   5246..5313    +  misc_RNA       tracrRNA (fragment): trans-activating CRISPR RNA for the Streptococcus pyogenes CRISPR/Cas9 system
   5395..5437    +  misc_RNA       gRNA scaffold (fragment): guide RNA scaffold for the Streptococcus pyogenes CRISPR/Cas9 system
   5506..5746    +  promoter       U6 promoter: RNA polymerase III promoter for human U6 snRNA
   5794..5861    +  misc_RNA       tracrRNA (fragment): trans-activating CRISPR RNA for the Streptococcus pyogenes CRISPR/Cas9 system
   5943..5985    +  misc_RNA       gRNA scaffold (fragment): guide RNA scaffold for the Streptococcus pyogenes CRISPR/Cas9 system
   6055..6295    +  promoter       U6 promoter: RNA polymerase III promoter for human U6 snRNA
   6343..6410    +  misc_RNA       tracrRNA (fragment): trans-activating CRISPR RNA for the Streptococcus pyogenes CRISPR/Cas9 system
   6492..6534    +  misc_RNA       gRNA scaffold (fragment): guide RNA scaffold for the Streptococcus pyogenes CRISPR/Cas9 system
   6597..6620    +  repeat_region  AAV2 ITR (fragment): inverted terminal repeat of adeno-associated virus serotype 2 inverted
   6663..6687    -  protein_bind   attB2: mutant version of attB; recombination site for the Gateway® BP reaction BP Clonase™
   7040..7058    -  promoter       T7 promoter: promoter for bacteriophage T7 RNA polymerase
   7061..7208    +  CDS            lacZα (fragment): LacZα fragment of β-galactosidase; lacZ fragment
   7218..7521    +  CDS            ccdB (fragment): CcdB, a bacterial toxin that poisons DNA gyrase; ccdB; Plasmids containing the ccdB gene cannot be propagated in standard E. coli strains.
   7569..7838    +  CDS            tnpA (fragment): TN5P_ECOLX - Also known as tnp. Experimental evidence at protein level: Swiss-Prot protein existence level 1. Mediates transposition of transposon Tn5 by a 'cut and paste' mechanism. First, the monomeric transposase binds the 19 bp inverted DNA repeats flanking the transposon. Then, dimerization of the DNA- bound transposase creates a synaptic DNA complex. After nicking of the first DNA strand, excision of the transposon proceeds through a series of intermediates. The transposase then mediates the insertion of the transposon at a new site by strand transfer. The activity of the wild- type tran
   7870..8664    +  CDS            NeoR/KanR: aminoglycoside phosphotransferase from Tn5; aph(3')-II (or nptII); confers resistance to neomycin, kanamycin, and G418 (Geneticin®)
   8685..8735    -  misc_feature   bom (fragment): basis of mobility region from pBR322
   8762..8821    +  promoter       AmpR promoter (fragment): bla
   8914..9774    -  CDS            AmpR: β-lactamase; bla; confers resistance to ampicillin, carbenicillin, and related antibiotics
   9775..9827    -  promoter       AmpR promoter (fragment): bla
   9898..10486   +  rep_origin     ori: high-copy-number ColE1/pMB1/pBR322/pUC origin of replication
>Addgene plasmid #251112 | pAT2982-(PB3-Puro-EGFP_7xU6-sgRNA-5xPBSa [MED1-Rank7_PC3 DM_AT_sg-241-247]) | addgene full sequence | sequence record 499684 | Addgene NGS Result
AGCGCCCAATACGCAAACCGCCTCTCCCCGCGCGTTGGCCGATTCATTAATGCAGCTGGCACGACAGGTT
TCCCGACTGGAAAGCGGGCAGTGAGCGCAACGCAATTAATGTGAGTTAGCTCACTCATTAGGCACCCCAG
GCTTTACACTTTATGCTTCCGGCTCGTATGTTGTGTGGAATTGTGAGCGGATAACAATTTCACACAGGAA
ACAGCTATGACCATGATTACGCCAAGCTCAGAATTAACCCTCACTAAAGGGACTAGTCCTGCAGGTTTAA
ACGAATTCGCCCTTTTAACCCTAGAAAGATAGTCTGCGTAAAATTGACGCATGCATTCTTGAAATATTGC
TCTCTCTTTCTAAATAGCGCGAATCCGTCGCTGTGCATTTAGGACATCTCAGTCGCCGCTTGGAGCTCCC
GTGAGGCGTGCTTGTCAATGCGGTAAGTGTCACTGATTTTGAACTATAACGACCGCGTGAGTCAAAATGA
CGCATGATTATCTTTTACGTGACTTTTAAGATTTAACTCATACGATAATTATATTGTTATTTCATGTTCT
ACTTACGTGATAACTTATTATATATATATTTTCTTGTTATAGATATCAACTAGAATGCTAGCTCAGAAGC
CATAGAGCCCACCGCATCCCCAGCATGCCTGCTATTGTCTTCCCAATCCTCCCCCTTGCTGTCCTGCCCC
ACCCCACCCCCCAGAATAGAATGACACCTACTCAGACAATGCGATGCAATTTCCTCATTTTATTAGGAAA
GGACAGTGGGAGTGGCACCTTCCAGGGTCAAGGAAGGCACGGGGGAGGGGCAAACAACAGATGGCTGGCA
ACTAGAAGGCACAGTCGAGGCTGATCAGCGAGCTCTAGAGCTTACTTGTACAGCTCGTCCATGCCGAGAG
TGATCCCGGCGGCGGTCACGAACTCCAGCAGGACCATGTGATCGCGCTTCTCGTTGGGGTCTTTGCTCAG
GGCGGACTGGGTGCTCAGGTAGTGGTTGTCGGGCAGCAGCACGGGGCCGTCGCCGATGGGGGTGTTCTGC
TGGTAGTGGTCGGCGAGCTGCACGCTGCCGTCCTCGATGTTGTGGCGGATCTTGAAGTTCACCTTGATGC
CGTTCTTCTGCTTGTCGGCCATGATATAGACGTTGTGGCTGTTGTAGTTGTACTCCAGCTTGTGCCCCAG
GATGTTGCCGTCCTCCTTGAAGTCGATGCCCTTCAGCTCGATGCGGTTCACCAGGGTGTCGCCCTCGAAC
TTCACCTCGGCGCGGGTCTTGTAGTTGCCGTCGTCCTTGAAGAAGATGGTGCGCTCCTGGACGTAGCCTT
CGGGCATGGCGGACTTGAAGAAGTCGTGCTGCTTCATGTGGTCGGGGTAGCGGCTGAAGCACTGCACGCC
GTAGGTCAGGGTGGTCACGAGGGTGGGCCAGGGCACGGGCAGCTTGCCGGTGGTGCAGATGAACTTCAGG
GTCAGCTTGCCGTAGGTGGCATCGCCCTCGCCCTCGCCGGACACGCTGAACTTGTGGCCGTTTACGTCGC
CGTCCAGCTCGACCAGGATGGGCACCACCCCGGTGAACAGCTCCTCGCCCTTGCTCACCATGGAAGTGGC
ACCGGGCTTGCGGGTCATGCACCAGGTGCGCGGTCCTTCGGGCACCTCGACGTCGGCGGTGACGGTGAAG
CCGAGCCGCTCGTAGAAGGGGAGGTTGCGGGGCGCGGAGGTCTCCAGGAAGGCGGGCACCCCGGCGCGCT
CGGCCGCCTCCACTCCGGGGAGCACGACGGCGCTGCCCAGACCCTTGCCCTGGTGGTCGGGCGAGACGCC
GACGGTGGCCAGGAACCACGCGGGCTCCTTGGGCCGGTGCGGCGCCAGGAGGCCTTCCATCTGTTGCTGC
GCGGCCAGCCGGGAACCGCTCAACTCGGCCATGCGCGGGCCGATCTCGGCGAACACCGCCCCCGCTTCGA
CGCTCTCCGGCGTGGTCCAGACCGCCACCGCGGCGCCGTCGTCCGCGACCCACACCTTGCCGATGTCGAG
CCCGACGCGCGTGAGGAAGAGTTCTTGCAGCTCGGTGACCCGCTCGATGTGGCGGTCCGGATCGACGGTG
TGGCGCGTGGCGGGGTAGTCGGCGAACGCGGCGGCGAGGGTGCGTACGGCCCTGGGGACGTCGTCGCGGG
TGGCGAGGCGCACCGTGGGCTTGTACTCGGTCATGGTGGCGTTGGCTGCAGGTCGAAAGGCCCGGAGATG
AGGAAGAGGAGAACAGCGCGGCAGACGTGCGCTTTTGAAGCGTGCAGAATGCCGGGCCTCCGGAGGACCT
TCGGGCGCCCGCCCCGCCCCTGAGCCCGCCCCTGAGCCCGCCCCCGGACCCACCCCTTCCCAGCCTCTGA
GCCCAGAAAGCGAAGGAGCAAAGCTGCTATTGGCCGCTGCCCCAAAGGCCTACCCGCTTCCATTGCTCAG
CGGTGCTGTCCATCTGCACGAGACTAGTGAGACGTGCTACTTCCATTTGTCACGTCCTGCACGACGCGAG
CTGCGGGGCGGGGGGGAACTTCCTGACTAGGGGAGGAGTAGAAGGTGGCGCGAAGGGGCCACCAAAGAAC
GGAGCCGGTTGGCGCCTACCGGTGGATGTGGAATGTGTGCGAGGCCAGAGGCCACTTGTGTAGCGCCAAG
TGCCCAGCGGGGCTGCTAAAGCGCATGCTCCAGACTGCCTTGGGAAAAGCGCCTCCCCTACCCGGTAGAA
TTGGCGCGCCACAAGTTTGTACAAAAAAGCAGGCTCCGAATTCACCGGTGAGGGCCTATTTCCCATGATT
CCTTCATATTTGCATATACGATACAAGGCTGTTAGAGAGATAATTGGAATTAATTTGACTGTAAACACAA
AGATATTAGTACAAAATACGTGACGTAGAAAGTAATAATTTCTTGGGTAGTTTGCAGTTTTAAAATTATG
TTTTAAAATGGACTATCATATGCTTACCGTAACTTGAAAGTATTTCGATTTCTTGGCTTTATATATCTTG
TGGAAAGGACGAAACACCGTGTTGCAAACCGGCGCCACAGTTTAAGAGCTATGCTGGAAACAGCATAGCA
AGTTTAAATAAGGCTAGTCCGTTATCAACTTGAAAAAGTGGCACCGAGTCGGTGCCAATTGCCTGTGCAG
ATTGTATGTAGCCTGTATGTAGCCTGTATGTAGCCTGTATGTAGCCTGTATGTAAGATCTTTTTTTGTTT
TAGAGCTAGAAATAGCAAGTTAAAATAAGGCTAGTCCGTAGCGCGTGCGCCAATTCTGCAGACAAATGGC
GGCGCGCCGCCTCTAGACATGTGGCGCGCCGAGGGCCTATTTCCCATGATTCCTTCATATTTGCATATAC
GATACAAGGCTGTTAGAGAGATAATTGGAATTAATTTGACTGTAAACACAAAGATATTAGTACAAAATAC
GTGACGTAGAAAGTAATAATTTCTTGGGTAGTTTGCAGTTTTAAAATTATGTTTTAAAATGGACTATCAT
ATGCTTACCGTAACTTGAAAGTATTTCGATTTCTTGGCTTTATATATCTTGTGGAAAGGACGAAACACCG
CGCGCAGTGCGTTCTCGGTGGTTTAAGAGCTATGCTGGAAACAGCATAGCAAGTTTAAATAAGGCTAGTC
CGTTATCAACTTGAAAAAGTGGCACCGAGTCGGTGCCAATTGCCTGTGCAGATTGTATGTAGCCTGTATG
TAGCCTGTATGTAGCCTGTATGTAGCCTGTATGTAAGATCTTTTTTTGTTTTAGAGCTAGAAATAGCAAG
TTAAAATAAGGCTAGTCCGTAGCGCGTGCGCCAATTCTGCAGACAAATGGCGGCGCGCCGCGGCCGCTCT
AGACATGTGGCGCGCCGAGGGCCTATTTCCCATGATTCCTTCATATTTGCATATACGATACAAGGCTGTT
AGAGAGATAATTGGAATTAATTTGACTGTAAACACAAAGATATTAGTACAAAATACGTGACGTAGAAAGT
AATAATTTCTTGGGTAGTTTGCAGTTTTAAAATTATGTTTTAAAATGGACTATCATATGCTTACCGTAAC
TTGAAAGTATTTCGATTTCTTGGCTTTATATATCTTGTGGAAAGGACGAAACACCGAGGACGCGACTCTC
CCGACGGTTTAAGAGCTATGCTGGAAACAGCATAGCAAGTTTAAATAAGGCTAGTCCGTTATCAACTTGA
AAAAGTGGCACCGAGTCGGTGCCAATTGCCTGTGCAGATTGTATGTAGCCTGTATGTAGCCTGTATGTAG
CCTGTATGTAGCCTGTATGTAAGATCTTTTTTTGTTTTAGAGCTAGAAATAGCAAGTTAAAATAAGGCTA
GTCCGTAGCGCGTGCGCCAATTCTGCAGACAAATGGCGGCGCGCCGCGGCCGCCTGAACATGTGGCGCGC
CGAGGGCCTATTTCCCATGATTCCTTCATATTTGCATATACGATACAAGGCTGTTAGAGAGATAATTGGA
ATTAATTTGACTGTAAACACAAAGATATTAGTACAAAATACGTGACGTAGAAAGTAATAATTTCTTGGGT
AGTTTGCAGTTTTAAAATTATGTTTTAAAATGGACTATCATATGCTTACCGTAACTTGAAAGTATTTCGA
TTTCTTGGCTTTATATATCTTGTGGAAAGGACGAAACACCGAGCAGGAATGTCCGACCGGCGTTTAAGAG
CTATGCTGGAAACAGCATAGCAAGTTTAAATAAGGCTAGTCCGTTATCAACTTGAAAAAGTGGCACCGAG
TCGGTGCCAATTGCCTGTGCAGATTGTATGTAGCCTGTATGTAGCCTGTATGTAGCCTGTATGTAGCCTG
TATGTAAGATCTTTTTTTGTTTTAGAGCTAGAAATAGCAAGTTAAAATAAGGCTAGTCCGTAGCGCGTGC
GCCAATTCTGCAGACAAATGGCGGCGCGCCGCGGCCGCTCTAGAACATGTGGCGCGCCGAGGGCCTATTT
CCCATGATTCCTTCATATTTGCATATACGATACAAGGCTGTTAGAGAGATAATTGGAATTAATTTGACTG
TAAACACAAAGATATTAGTACAAAATACGTGACGTAGAAAGTAATAATTTCTTGGGTAGTTTGCAGTTTT
AAAATTATGTTTTAAAATGGACTATCATATGCTTACCGTAACTTGAAAGTATTTCGATTTCTTGGCTTTA
TATATCTTGTGGAAAGGACGAAACACCGGGCGGGTTGGAATCGCCGCGTTTAAGAGCTATGCTGGAAACA
GCATAGCAAGTTTAAATAAGGCTAGTCCGTTATCAACTTGAAAAAGTGGCACCGAGTCGGTGCCAATTGC
CTGTGCAGATTGTATGTAGCCTGTATGTAGCCTGTATGTAGCCTGTATGTAGCCTGTATGTAAGATCTTT
TTTTGTTTTAGAGCTAGAAATAGCAAGTTAAAATAAGGCTAGTCCGTAGCGCGTGCGCCAATTCTGCAGA
CAAATGGCGGCGCGCCGCGGCCGCTCTAGAGACATGTGGCGCGCCGAGGGCCTATTTCCCATGATTCCTT
CATATTTGCATATACGATACAAGGCTGTTAGAGAGATAATTGGAATTAATTTGACTGTAAACACAAAGAT
ATTAGTACAAAATACGTGACGTAGAAAGTAATAATTTCTTGGGTAGTTTGCAGTTTTAAAATTATGTTTT
AAAATGGACTATCATATGCTTACCGTAACTTGAAAGTATTTCGATTTCTTGGCTTTATATATCTTGTGGA
AAGGACGAAACACCGCATCTCCGTATTGAGTGCGAGTTTAAGAGCTATGCTGGAAACAGCATAGCAAGTT
TAAATAAGGCTAGTCCGTTATCAACTTGAAAAAGTGGCACCGAGTCGGTGCCAATTGCCTGTGCAGATTG
TATGTAGCCTGTATGTAGCCTGTATGTAGCCTGTATGTAGCCTGTATGTAAGATCTTTTTTTGTTTTAGA
GCTAGAAATAGCAAGTTAAAATAAGGCTAGTCCGTAGCGCGTGCGCCAATTCTGCAGACAAATGGCGGCG
CGCCGCGGCCGCTCTAGAGGACATGTGGCGCGCCGAGGGCCTATTTCCCATGATTCCTTCATATTTGCAT
ATACGATACAAGGCTGTTAGAGAGATAATTGGAATTAATTTGACTGTAAACACAAAGATATTAGTACAAA
ATACGTGACGTAGAAAGTAATAATTTCTTGGGTAGTTTGCAGTTTTAAAATTATGTTTTAAAATGGACTA
TCATATGCTTACCGTAACTTGAAAGTATTTCGATTTCTTGGCTTTATATATCTTGTGGAAAGGACGAAAC
ACCGTCGATTCCTCTGCCGCTGCGGTTTAAGAGCTATGCTGGAAACAGCATAGCAAGTTTAAATAAGGCT
AGTCCGTTATCAACTTGAAAAAGTGGCACCGAGTCGGTGCCAATTGCCTGTGCAGATTGTATGTAGCCTG
TATGTAGCCTGTATGTAGCCTGTATGTAGCCTGTATGTAAGATCTTTTTTTGTTTTAGAGCTAGAAATAG
CAAGTTAAAATAAGGCTAGTCCGTAGCGCGTGCGCCAATTCTGCAGACAAATGGCGGCGCGCCGCCTCTA
GAGGTACCGCGGCCGCAGGAACCCCTAGTGATGGAGTTGGGTAGATCTTTTTTTGTTTTGGCGCGCCTTA
ATTAAGAATTCGACCCAGCTTTCTTGTACAAAGTGGTTGATATCCAGCACAGTGGCGGCCGCTCGAGTCT
AGAGGGCCCGCGGTTCGAAGGCGCGCCGGCTCGACATACTAGTTAAAAGTTTTGTTACTTTATAGAAGAA
ATTTTGAGTTTTTGTTTTTTTTTAATAAATAAATAAACATAAATAAATTGTTTGTTGAATTTATTATTAG
TATGTAAGTGTAAATATAATAAAACTTAATATCTATTCAAATTAATAAATAAACCTCGATATACAGACCG
ATAAAACACATGCGTCAATTTTACGCATGATTATCTTTAACGTACGTCACAATATGATTATCTTTCTAGG
GTTAAAAGGGCGAATTCGCGGCCGCTAAATTCAATTCGCCCTATAGTGAGTCGTATTACAATTCACTGGC
CGTCGTTTTACAACGTCGTGACTGGGAAAACCCTGGCGTTACCCAACTTAATCGCCTTGCAGCACATCCC
CCTTTCGCCAGCTGGCGTAATAGCGAAGAGGCCCGCACCGATCGCCCTTCCCAACAGTTGCGCAGCCTAT
ACGTACGGCAGTTTAAGGTTTACACCTATAAAAGAGAGAGCCGTTATCGTCTGTTTGTGGATGTACAGAG
TGATATTATTGACACGCCGGGGCGACGGATGGTGATCCCCCTGGCCAGTGCACGTCTGCTGTCAGATAAA
GTCTCCCGTGAACTTTACCCGGTGGTGCATATCGGGGATGAAAGCTGGCGCATGATGACCACCGATATGG
CCAGTGTGCCGGTCTCCGTTATCGGGGAAGAAGTGGCTGATCTCAGCCACCGCGAAAATGACATCAAAAA
CGCCATTAACCTGATGTTCTGGGGAATATAAATGTCAGGCATGAGATTATCAAAAAGGATCTTCACCTAG
ATCCTTTTCACGTAGAAAGCCAGTCCGCAGAAACGGTGCTGACCCCGGATGAATGTCAGCTACTGGGCTA
TCTGGACAAGGGAAAACGCAAGCGCAAAGAGAAAGCAGGTAGCTTGCAGTGGGCTTACATGGCGATAGCT
AGACTGGGCGGTTTTATGGACAGCAAGCGAACCGGAATTGCCAGCTGGGGCGCCCTCTGGTAAGGTTGGG
AAGCCCTGCAAAGTAAACTGGATGGCTTTCTTGCCGCCAAGGATCTGATGGCGCAGGGGATCAAGCTCTG
ATCAAGAGACAGGATGAGGATCGTTTCGCATGATTGAACAAGATGGATTGCACGCAGGTTCTCCGGCCGC
TTGGGTGGAGAGGCTATTCGGCTATGACTGGGCACAACAGACAATCGGCTGCTCTGATGCCGCCGTGTTC
CGGCTGTCAGCGCAGGGGCGCCCGGTTCTTTTTGTCAAGACCGACCTGTCCGGTGCCCTGAATGAACTGC
AAGACGAGGCAGCGCGGCTATCGTGGCTGGCCACGACGGGCGTTCCTTGCGCAGCTGTGCTCGACGTTGT
CACTGAAGCGGGAAGGGACTGGCTGCTATTGGGCGAAGTGCCGGGGCAGGATCTCCTGTCATCTCACCTT
GCTCCTGCCGAGAAAGTATCCATCATGGCTGATGCAATGCGGCGGCTGCATACGCTTGATCCGGCTACCT
GCCCATTCGACCACCAAGCGAAACATCGCATCGAGCGAGCACGTACTCGGATGGAAGCCGGTCTTGTCGA
TCAGGATGATCTGGACGAAGAGCATCAGGGGCTCGCGCCAGCCGAACTGTTCGCCAGGCTCAAGGCGAGC
ATGCCCGACGGCGAGGATCTCGTCGTGACCCATGGCGATGCCTGCTTGCCGAATATCATGGTGGAAAATG
GCCGCTTTTCTGGATTCATCGACTGTGGCCGGCTGGGTGTGGCGGACCGCTATCAGGACATAGCGTTGGC
TACCCGTGATATTGCTGAAGAGCTTGGCGGCGAATGGGCTGACCGCTTCCTCGTGCTTTACGGTATCGCC
GCTCCCGATTCGCAGCGCATCGCCTTCTATCGCCTTCTTGACGAGTTCTTCTGAATTATTAACGCTTACA
ATTTCCTGATGCGGTATTTTCTCCTTACGCATCTGTGCGGTATTTCACACCGCATCAGGTGGCACTTTTC
GGGGAAATGTGCGCGGAACCCCTATTTGTTTATTTTTCTAAATACATTCAAATATGTATCCGCTCATGAG
ATTATCAAAAAGGATCTTCACCTAGATCCTTTTAAATTAAAAATGAAGTTTTAAATCAATCTAAAGTATA
TATGAGTAAACTTGGTCTGACAGTTACCAATGCTTAATCAGTGAGGCACCTATCTCAGCGATCTGTCTAT
TTCGTTCATCCATAGTTGCCTGACTCCCCGTCGTGTAGATAACTACGATACGGGAGGGCTTACCATCTGG
CCCCAGTGCTGCAATGATACCGCGAGACCCACGCTCACCGGCTCCAGATTTATCAGCAATAAACCAGCCA
GCCGGAAGGGCCGAGCGCAGAAGTGGTCCTGCAACTTTATCCGCCTCCATCCAGTCTATTAATTGTTGCC
GGGAAGCTAGAGTAAGTAGTTCGCCAGTTAATAGTTTGCGCAACGTTGTTGCCATTGCTACAGGCATCGT
GGTGTCACGCTCGTCGTTTGGTATGGCTTCATTCAGCTCCGGTTCCCAACGATCAAGGCGAGTTACATGA
TCCCCCATGTTGTGCAAAAAAGCGGTTAGCTCCTTCGGTCCTCCGATCGTTGTCAGAAGTAAGTTGGCCG
CAGTGTTATCACTCATGGTTATGGCAGCACTGCATAATTCTCTTACTGTCATGCCATCCGTAAGATGCTT
TTCTGTGACTGGTGAGTACTCAACCAAGTCATTCTGAGAATAGTGTATGCGGCGACCGAGTTGCTCTTGC
CCGGCGTCAATACGGGATAATACCGCGCCACATAGCAGAACTTTAAAAGTGCTCATCATTGGAAAACGTT
CTTCGGGGCGAAAACTCTCAAGGATCTTACCGCTGTTGAGATCCAGTTCGATGTAACCCACTCGTGCACC
CAACTGATCTTCAGCATCTTTTACTTTCACCAGCGTTTCTGGGTGAGCAAAAACAGGAAGGCAAAATGCC
GCAAAAAAGGGAATAAGGGCGACACGGAAATGTTGAATACTCATACTCTTCCTTTTTCAATATTATTGAA
GCATTTATCAGGGTTATTGTCTCATGACCAAAATCCCTTAACGTGAGTTTTCGTTCCACTGAGCGTCAGA
CCCCGTAGAAAAGATCAAAGGATCTTCTTGAGATCCTTTTTTTCTGCGCGTAATCTGCTGCTTGCAAACA
AAAAAACCACCGCTACCAGCGGTGGTTTGTTTGCCGGATCAAGAGCTACCAACTCTTTTTCCGAAGGTAA
CTGGCTTCAGCAGAGCGCAGATACCAAATACTGTTCTTCTAGTGTAGCCGTAGTTAGGCCACCACTTCAA
GAACTCTGTAGCACCGCCTACATACCTCGCTCTGCTAATCCTGTTACCAGTGGCTGCTGCCAGTGGCGAT
AAGTCGTGTCTTACCGGGTTGGACTCAAGACGATAGTTACCGGATAAGGCGCAGCGGTCGGGCTGAACGG
GGGGTTCGTGCACACAGCCCAGCTTGGAGCGAACGACCTACACCGAACTGAGATACCTACAGCGTGAGCT
ATGAGAAAGCGCCACGCTTCCCGAAGGGAGAAAGGCGGACAGGTATCCGGTAAGCGGCAGGGTCGGAACA
GGAGAGCGCACGAGGGAGCTTCCAGGGGGAAACGCCTGGTATCTTTATAGTCCTGTCGGGTTTCGCCACC
TCTGACTTGAGCGTCGATTTTTGTGATGCTCGTCAGGGGGGCGGAGCCTATGGAAAAACGCCAGCAACGC
GGCCTTTTTACGGTTCCTGGCCTTTTGCTGGCCTTTTGCTCACATGTTCTTTCCTGCGTTATCCCCTGAT
TCTGTGGATAACCGTATTACCGCCTTTGAGTGAGCTGATACCGCTCGCCGCAGCCGAACGACCGAGCGCA
GCGAGTCAGTGAGCGAGGAAGCGGAAG
